>Addgene plasmid #146924 | pnEK-NvM_M | depositor full sequence | sequence record 289371 | Full Sequence
TGGCGAATGGG
[124 nt withheld, positions 12-135]
C
[91 nt withheld, positions 137-227]
A
[49 nt withheld, positions 229-277]
CCTTTGACGTTGGAGTCCACGTTCTTT
[37 nt withheld, positions 305-341]
ACCCTATCTCGGTCTATTCTTTTGATTTATAAGGGATTTTGCCGATTTCGGCCTATTGGTTAAAAAATGA
GCTGATTTAACAAAAATTTAACGCGAATTTTAACAAAATATTAACGTTTACAATTTCAGGTGGCACTTTT
CGGGGAAATGTGCGCGGAACCCCTATTTGTTTATTTTTCTAAATACATTCAAATATGTATCCGCTCATGA
ATTAATTCTTAGAAAAACTCATCGAGCATCAAATGAAACTGCAATTTATTCATATCAGGATTATCAATAC
CATATTTTTGAAAAAGCCGTTTCTGTAATGAAGGAGAAAACTCACCGAGGCAGTTCCATAGGATGGCAAG
ATCCTGGTATCGGTCTGCGATTCCGACTCGTCCAACATCAATACAACCTATTAATTTCCCCTCGTCAAAA
ATAAGGTTATCAAGTGAGAAATCACCATGAGTGACGACTGAATCCGGTGAGAATGGCAAAAGTTTATGCA
TTTCTTTCCAGACTTGTTCAACAGGCCAGCCATTACGCTCGTCATCAAAATCACTCGCATCAACCAAACC
GTTATTCATTCGTGATTGCGCCTGAGCGAGACGAAATACGCGATCGCTGTTAAAAGGACAATTACAAACA
GGAATCGAATGCAACCGGCGCAGGAACACTGCCAGCGCATCAACAATATTTTCACCTGAATCAGGATATT
CTTCTAATACCTGGAATGCTGTTTTCCCGGGGATCGCAGTGGTGAGTAACCATGCATCATCAGGAGTACG
GATAAAATGCTTGATGGTCGGAAGAGGCATAAATTCCGTCAGCCAGTTTAGTCTGACCATCTCATCTGTA
ACATCATTGGCAACGCTACCTTTGCCATGTTTCAGAAACAACTCTGGCGCATCGGGCTTCCCATACAATC
GATAGATTGTCGCACCTGATTGCCCGACATTATCGCGAGCCCATTTATACCCATATAAATCAGCATCCAT
GTTGGAATTTAATCGCGGCCTAGAGCAAGACGTTTCCCGTTGAATATGGCTCATAACACCCCTTGTATTA
CTGTTTATGTAAGCAGACAGTTTTATTGTTCATGACCAAAATCCCTTAACGTGAGTTTTCGTTCCACTGA
GCGTCAGACCCCGTAGAAAAGATCAAAGGATCTTCTTGAGATCCTTTTTTTCTGCGCGTAATCTGCTGCT
TGCAAACAAAAAAACCACCGCTACCAGCGGTGGTTTGTTTGCCGGATCAAGAGCTACCAACTCTTTTTCC
GAAGGTAACTGGCTTCAGCAGAGCGCAGATACCAAATACTGTCCTTCTAGTGTAGCCGTAGTTAGGCCAC
CACTTCAAGAACTCTGTAGCACCGCCTACATACCTCGCTCTGCTAATCCTGTTACCAGTGGCTGCTGCCA
GTGGCGATAAGTCGTGTCTTACCGGGTTGGACTCAAGACGATAGTTACCGGATAAGGCGCAGCGGTCGGG
CTGAACGGGGGGTTCGTGCACACAGCCCAGCTTGGAGCGAACGACCTACACCGAACTGAGATACCTACAG
CGTGAGCTATGAGAAAGCGCCACGCTTCCCGAAGGGAGAAAGGCGGACAGGTATCCGGTAAGCGGCAGGG
TCGGAACAGGAGAGCGCACGAGGGAGCTTCCAGGGGGAAACGCCTGGTATCTTTATAGTCCTGTCGGGTT
TCGCCACCTCTGACTTGAGCGTCGATTTTTGTGATGCTCGTCAGGGGGGCGGAGCCTATGGAAAAACGCC
AGCAACGCGGCCTTTTTACGGTTCCTGGCCTTTTGCTGGCCTTTTGCTCACATGTTCTTTCCTGCGTTAT
CCCCTGATTCTGTGGATAACCGTATTACCGCCTTTGAGTGAGCTGATACCGCTCGCCGCAGCCGAACGAC
CGAGCGCAGCGAGTCAGTGAGCGAGGAAGCGGAAGAGCGCCTGATGCGGTATTTTCTCCTTACGCATCTG
TGCGGTATTTCACACCGCATATATGGTGCACTCTCAGTACAATCTGCTCTGATGCCGCATAGTTAAGCCA
GTATACACTCCGCTATCGCTACGTGACTGGGTCATGGCTGCGCCCCGACACCCGCCAACACCCGCTGACG
CGCCCTGACGGGCTTGTCTGCTCCCGGCATCCGCTTACAGACAAGCTGTGACCGTCTCCGGGAGCTGCAT
GTGTCAGAGGTTTTCACCGTCATCACCGAAACGCGCGAGGCAGCTGCGGTAAAGCTCATCAGCGTGGTCG
TGAAGCGATTCACAGATGTCTGCCTGTTCATCCGCGTCCAGCTCGTTGAGTTTCTCCAGAAGCGTTAATG
TCTGGCTTCTGATAAAGCGGGCCATGTTAAGGGCGGTTTTTTCCTGTTTGGTCACTGATGCCTCCGTGTA
AGGGGGATTTCTGTTCATGGGGGTAATGATACCGATGAAACGAGAGAGGATGCTCACGATACGGGTTACT
GATGATGAACATGCCCGGTTACTGGAACGTTGTGAGGGTAAACAACTGGCGGTATGGATGCGGCGGGACC
AGAGAAAAATCACTCAGGGTCAATGCCAGCGCTTCGTTAATACAGATGTAGGTGTTCCACAGGGTAGCCA
GCAGCATCCTGCGATGCAGATCCGGAACATAATGGTGCAGGGCGCTGACTTCCGCGTTTCCAGACTTTAC
GAAACACGGAAACCGAAGACCATTCATGTTGTTGCTCAGGTCGCAGACGTTTTGCAGCAGCAGTCGCTTC
ACGTTCGCTCGCGTATCGGTGATTCATTCTGCTAACCAGTAAGGCAACCCCGCCAGCCTAGCCGGGTCCT
CAACGACAGGAGCACGATCATGCGCACCCGTGGGGCCGCCATGCCGGCGATAATGGCCTGCTTCTCGCCG
AAACGTTTGGTGGCGGGACCAGTGACGAAGGCTTGAGCGAGGGCGTGCAAGATTCCGAATACCGCAAGCG
ACAGGCCGATCATCGTCGCGCTCCAGCGAAAGCGGTCCTCGCCGAAAATGACCCAGAGCGCTGCCGGCAC
CTGTCCTACGAGTTGCATGATAAAGAAGACAGTCATAAGTGCGGCGACGATAGTCATGCCCCGCGCCCAC
CGGAAGGAGCTGACTGGGTTGAAGGCTCTCAAGGGCATCGGTCGAGATCCCGGTGCCTAATGAGTGAGCT
AACTTACATTAATTGCGTTGCGCTCACTGCCCGCTTTCCAGTCGGGAAACCTGTCGTGCCAGCTGCATTA
ATGAATCGGCCAACGCGCGGGGAGAGGCGGTTTGCGTATTGGGCGCCAGGGTGGTTTTTCTTTTCACCAG
TGAGACGGGCAACAGCTGATTGCCCTTCACCGCCTGGCCCTGAGAGAGTTGCAGCAAGCGGTCCACGCTG
GTTTGCCCCAGCAGGCGAAAATCCTGTTTGATGGTGGTTAACGGCGGGATATAACATGAGCTGTCTTCGG
TATCGTCGTATCCCACTACCGAGATATCCGCACCAACGCGCAGCCCGGACTCGGTAATGGCGCGCATTGC
GCCCAGCGCCATCTGATCGTTGGCAACCAGCATCGCAGTGGGAACGATGCCCTCATTCAGCATTTGCATG
GTTTGTTGAAAACCGGACATGGCACTCCAGTCGCCTTCCCGTTCCGCTATCGGCTGAATTTGATTGCGAG
TGAGATATTTATGCCAGCCAGCCAGACGCAGACGCGCCGAGACAGAACTTAATGGGCCCGCTAACAGCGC
GATTTGCTGGTGACCCAATGCGACCAGATGCTCCACGCCCAGTCGCGTACCGTCTTCATGGGAGAAAATA
ATACTGTTGATGGGTGTCTGGTCAGAGACATCAAGAAATAACGCCGGAACATTAGTGCAGGCAGCTTCCA
CAGCAATGGCATCCTGGTCATCCAGCGGATAGTTAATGATCAGCCCACTGACGCGTTGCGCGAGAAGATT
GTGCACCGCCGCTTTACAGGCTTCGACGCCGCTTCGTTCTACCATCGACACCACCACGCTGGCACCCAGT
TGATCGGCGCGAGATTTAATCGCCGCGACAATTTGCGACGGCGCGTGCAGGGCCAGACTGGAGGTGGCAA
CGCCAATCAGCAACGACTGTTTGCCCGCCAGTTGTTGTGCCACGCGGTTGGGAATGTAATTCAGCTCCGC
CATCGCCGCTTCCACTTTTTCCCGCGTTTTCGCAGAAACGTGGCTGGCCTGGTTCACCACGCGGGAAACG
GTCTGATAAGAGACACCGGCATACTCTGCGACATCGTATAACGTTACTGGTTTCACATTCACCACCCTGA
ATTGACTCTCTTCCGGGCGCTATCATGCCATACCGCGAAAGGTTTTGCGCCATTCGATGGTGTCCGGGAT
CTCGACGCTCTCCCTTATGCGACTCCTGCATTAGGAAGCAGCCCAGTAGTAGGTTGAGGCCGTTGAGCAC
CGCCGCCGCAAGGAATGGTGCATGCAAGGAGATGGCGCCCAACAGTCCCCCGGCCACGGGGCCTGCCACC
ATACCCACGCCGAAACAAGCGCTCATGAGCCCGAAGTGGCGAGCCCGATCTTCCCCATCGGTGATGTCGG
CGATATAGGCGCCAGCAACCGCACCTGTGGCGCCGGTGATGCCGGCCACGATGCGTCCGGCGTAGAGGAT
CGAGATCTCGATCCCGCGAAATTAATACGACTCACTATAGGGGAATTGTGAGCGGATAACAATTCCCCAC
TAGTAATAATTTTGTTTAACTTTAAGAAGGAGATATACCATGGAAACTGAAGAAGGTAAACTGGTAATCT
GGATTAACGGCGATAAAGGCTATAACGGTCTCGCTGAAGTCGGTAAGAAATTCGAGAAAGATACCGGAAT
TAAAGTCACCGTTGAGCATCCGGATAAACTGGAAGAGAAATTCCCACAGGTTGCGGCAACTGGCGATGGC
CCTGACATTATCTTCTGGGCACACGACCGCTTTGGTGGCTACGCTCAATCTGGCCTGTTGGCTGAAATCA
CCCCGGACAAAGCGTTCCAGGACAAGCTGTATCCGTTTACCTGGGATGCCGTACGTTACAACGGCAAGCT
GATTGCTTACCCGATCGCTGTTGAAGCGTTATCGCTGATTTATAACAAAGACCTGCTGCCGAACCCGCCA
AAAACCTGGGAAGAGATCCCGGCGCTGGATAAAGAACTGAAAGCGAAAGGTAAGAGCGCCCTGATGTTCA
ACCTGCAAGAACCGTACTTCACCTGGCCGCTGATTGCTGCTGACGGGGGTTATGCGTTCAAGTATGAAAA
CGGCAAGTACGACATTAAAGACGTGGGCGTGGATAACGCTGGCGCGAAAGCGGGTCTGACCTTCCTGGTT
GACCTGATTAAAAACAAACACATGAATGCAGACACCGATTACTCCATCGCAGAAGCTGCCTTTAATAAAG
GCGAAACAGCGATGACCATCAACGGCCCGTGGGCATGGTCCAACATCGACACCAGCAAAGTGAATTATGG
TGTAACGGTACTGCCGACCTTCAAGGGTCAACCATCCAAACCGTTCGTTGGCGTGCTGAGCGCAGGTATT
AACGCCGCCAGTCCGAACAAAGAGCTGGCAAAAGAGTTCCTCGAAAACTATCTGCTGACTGATGAAGGTC
TGGAAGCGGTTAATAAAGACAAACCGCTGGGTGCCGTAGCGCTGAAGTCTTACGAGGAAGAGTTGGCGAA
AGATCCACGTATTGCCGCCACGATGGAAAACGCCCAGAAAGGTGAAATCATGCCGAACATCCCGCAGATG
TCCGCTTTCTGGTATGCCGTGCGTACTGCGGTGATCAACGCCGCCAGCGGTCGTCAGACTGTCGATGAAG
CCCTTAAAGACGCGCAGACTGGTACCGGCAGCGGCGAAAACCTTTACTTCCAGGGCCATATGCTCGAGCT
TAAGCAATTGGGATCCTAATAGTCTAGAGCTAGCCCTAGGAGATCCGGCTGCTAACAAAGCCCGAAAGGA
AGCTGAGTTGGCTGCTGCCACCGCTGAGCAATAACTAGCATAACCCCTTGGGGCCTCTAAACGGGTCTTG
AGGGGTTTTTTGCTGAAAGGAGGAACTATATCCGGAT
Features (pLannotate 1.2.2; 18 found; start..end, strand, type, name):
     12..467     +  rep_origin     f1 ori (sequence partly withheld): f1 bacteriophage origin of replication; arrow indicates direction of (+) strand synthesis
    494..551     +  promoter       AmpR promoter (fragment): bla
    560..1375    -  CDS            KanR: aminoglycoside phosphotransferase; aph(3')-Ia; confers resistance to kanamycin in bacteria or G418 (Geneticin®) in eukaryotes
   1497..2085    +  rep_origin     ori: high-copy-number ColE1/pMB1/pBR322/pUC origin of replication
   2271..2413    -  misc_feature   bom: basis of mobility region from pBR322
   2515..2706    -  CDS            rop: Rop protein, which maintains plasmids at low copy number; rop
   2723..3103    +  CDS            YPB1_ECOLX: Protein predicted: Swiss-Prot protein existence level 4. From Escherichia coli.
   3175..3466    -  CDS            TcR (fragment): tetracycline efflux protein; tet; confers resistance to tetracycline
   3481..3502    -  protein_bind   CAP binding site: CAP binding activates transcription in the presence of cAMP. E. coli catabolite activator protein
   3515..4597    -  CDS            lacI: lac repressor; lacI; The lac repressor binds to the lac operator to inhibit transcription in E. coli. This inhibition can be relieved by adding lactose or isopropyl-β-D-thiogalactopyranoside (IPTG).
   4598..4675    -  promoter       lacI promoter: lacI
   4683..4962    -  CDS            TcR (fragment): tetracycline efflux protein; tet; confers resistance to tetracycline
   4984..5002    +  promoter       T7 promoter: promoter for bacteriophage T7 RNA polymerase
   5003..5027    +  protein_bind   lac operator: The lac repressor binds to the lac operator to inhibit transcription in E. coli. This inhibition can be relieved by adding lactose or isopropyl-β-D-thiogalactopyranoside (IPTG). lac repressor encoded by lacI
   5042..5064    +  RBS            RBS: efficient ribosome binding site from bacteriophage T7 gene 10 (Olins and Rangwala, 1989)
   5075..6171    +  CDS            MBP (fragment): maltose binding protein from E. coli; malE (mutated); This version of the gene does not encode a signal sequence, so MBP will remain in the cytosol.
   6269..6318    +  CDS            SET1 (fragment): solubility-enhancement tag derived from T7 phage gene 10B
   6326..6373    +  terminator     T7 terminator: transcription terminator for bacteriophage T7 RNA polymerase
