[The description below was written by a language model from this plasmid's Addgene catalogue record and pLannotate feature annotations shown in this document.]
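Description:
pnEK-NvM_M is an empty bacterial expression backbone of about 6.4 kb, built on the pnEK vector and catalogued with no insert. It is associated with work on co-expression strategies for assembling multiprotein complexes in E. coli. The plasmid has a pET-like architecture. It replicates from a ColE1/pBR322-type origin that is accompanied by the bom mobility region and the rop gene, which holds copy number down and agrees with the "low copy" designation in the record. Selection is by kanamycin through an aph(3')-Ia aminoglycoside phosphotransferase gene. An f1 phage origin is also present, which in principle allows production of single-stranded DNA. Short tetracycline-resistance fragments and a predicted open reading frame appear to be non-functional remnants of the pBR322 lineage.

The expression cassette consists of a T7 promoter directly followed by a lac operator, the efficient T7 gene 10 ribosome binding site, a coding region for maltose binding protein lacking its signal sequence (so the fusion stays cytosolic), and a T7 terminator. A plasmid-borne lacI gene with its own promoter supplies repressor, so transcription is kept off until induced with IPTG in a host that provides T7 RNA polymerase. The layout suggests that a gene of interest is cloned downstream of MBP to give an N-terminal MBP fusion, with MBP acting as a solubility enhancer and amylose-affinity handle. The record does not describe the cloning sites, any protease cleavage site, or the meaning of the name suffixes. A short match to a T7 gene 10-derived solubility tag lies between MBP and the terminator, and it may simply reflect residual vector sequence. The depositor sequence may be theoretical rather than fully verified.
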