Addgene plasmid #146924: pnEK-NvM_M
Purpose: (Empty Backbone) Bacterial Expression vector
Depositing lab: Elisa Izaurralde. Depositing organization: Max Planck Institute for Developmental Biology. Publication: Deciphering correct strategies for multiprotein complex assembly by co-expression: application to complexes as large as the histone octamer. Diebold ML, Fribourg S, Koch M, Metzger T, Romier C. J Struct Biol. 2011 Aug;175(2):178-88. doi: 10.1016/j.jsb.2011.02.001. Epub 2011 Feb 12. PubMed 21320604.
Backbone
  Vector backbone: pnEK
  Vector type: Bacterial Expression
Growth in bacteria
  Bacterial resistance: Kanamycin, 50 μg/mL
  Growth temperature: 37°C
  Growth strain: DH5alpha
  Copy number: Low Copy
Gene/Insert
  Gene/Insert name: None
Terms and licenses: Academic/Nonprofit Terms; Industry Terms: Not Available to Industry
Depositor comments: Plasmids from this collection were made available to the research community and donated after the lab closed. Please note that the sequence provided by the depositing laboratory may be theoretical/predicted or based on Sanger sequencing results. There may be discrepancies between sequencing results obtained by Addgene and the depositor sequence. If an Addgene verified sequence is not available, please contact before placing your order to request that our lab fully sequence the plasmid.
How to cite: pnEK-NvM_M was a gift from Elisa Izaurralde (Addgene plasmid # 146924 ; http://n2t.net/addgene:146924 ; RRID:Addgene_146924)
